>Addgene plasmid #218711 | pEGFP-C1-BBS1 | addgene full sequence | sequence record 434142 | Addgene NGS Result
TAGTTATTAATAGTAATCAATTACGGGGTCATTAGTTCATAGCCCATATATGGAGTTCCGCGTTACATAA
CTTACGGTAAATGGCCCGCCTGGCTGACCGCCCAACGACCCCCGCCCATTGACGTCAATAATGACGTATG
TTCCCATAGTAACGCCAATAGGGACTTTCCATTGACGTCAATGGGTGGAGTATTTACGGTAAACTGCCCA
CTTGGCAGTACATCAAGTGTATCATATGCCAAGTACGCCCCCTATTGACGTCAATGACGGTAAATGGCCC
GCCTGGCATTATGCCCAGTACATGACCTTATGGGACTTTCCTACTTGGCAGTACATCTACGTATTAGTCA
TCGCTATTACCATGGTGATGCGGTTTTGGCAGTACATCAATGGGCGTGGATAGCGGTTTGACTCACGGGG
ATTTCCAAGTCTCCACCCCATTGACGTCAATGGGAGTTTGTTTTGGCACCAAAATCAACGGGACTTTCCA
AAATGTCGTAACAACTCCGCCCCATTGACGCAAATGGGCGGTAGGCGTGTACGGTGGGAGGTCTATATAA
GCAGAGCTGGTTTAGTGAACCGTCAGATCCGCTAGCGCTACCGGTCGCCACCATGGTGAGCAAGGGCGAG
GAGCTGTTCACCGGGGTGGTGCCCATCCTGGTCGAGCTGGACGGCGACGTAAACGGCCACAAGTTCAGCG
TGTCCGGCGAGGGCGAGGGCGATGCCACCTACGGCAAGCTGACCCTGAAGTTCATCTGCACCACCGGCAA
GCTGCCCGTGCCCTGGCCCACCCTCGTGACCACCCTGACCTACGGCGTGCAGTGCTTCAGCCGCTACCCC
GACCACATGAAGCAGCACGACTTCTTCAAGTCCGCCATGCCCGAAGGCTACGTCCAGGAGCGCACCATCT
TCTTCAAGGACGACGGCAACTACAAGACCCGCGCCGAGGTGAAGTTCGAGGGCGACACCCTGGTGAACCG
CATCGAGCTGAAGGGCATCGACTTCAAGGAGGACGGCAACATCCTGGGGCACAAGCTGGAGTACAACTAC
AACAGCCACAACGTCTATATCATGGCCGACAAGCAGAAGAACGGCATCAAGGTGAACTTCAAGATCCGCC
ACAACATCGAGGACGGCAGCGTGCAGCTCGCCGACCACTACCAGCAGAACACCCCCATCGGCGACGGCCC
CGTGCTGCTGCCCGACAACCACTACCTGAGCACCCAGTCCGCCCTGAGCAAAGACCCCAACGAGAAGCGC
GATCACATGGTCCTGCTGGAGTTCGTGACCGCCGCCGGGATCACTCTCGGCATGGACGAGCTGTACAAGT
CCGGACTCAGATCCATGGCCGCTGCGTCCTCATCGGATTCCGACGCCTGCGGAGCTGAGAGCAATGAGGC
CAATTCGAAGTGGTTGGATGCGCACTACGACCCAATGGCCAATATCCACACCTTTTCTGCCTGCCTAGCG
CTGGCAGATTTACATGGGGATGGGGAATACAAGCTGGTGGTAGGGGACCTTGGCCCTGGTGGGCAGCAGC
CCCGCCTGAAGGTGCTCAAAGGACCACTGGTGATGACCGAAAGCCCGCTACCTGCTCTGCCAGCTGCTGC
TGCCACCTTCCTCATGGAGCAACATGAGCCCCGGACCCCAGCTCTGGCACTTGCTTCAGGCCCTTGTGTC
TATGTGTATAAGAATCTCAGACCCTACTTCAAGTTCAGCCTGCCCCAATTGCCTCCAAATCCTCTGGAAC
AAGACCTTTGGAACCAGGCCAAAGAGGACCGAATCGACCCCTTAACCCTGAAGGAGATGCTGGAGAGCAT
CCGGGAGACGGCAGAGGAGCCTTTGTCCATCCAGTCACTCAGGTTTCTGCAGCTGGAGCTAAGTGAAATG
GAGGCATTTGTAAACCAACACAAGTCCAACTCCATCAAGCGGCAGACAGTCATCACCACCATGACCACCT
TGAAGAAGAACCTGGCTGACGAGGATGCTGTGTCTTGCCTGGTGCTGGGCACCGAGAACAAGGAGCTCCT
GGTGCTTGACCCCGAGGCCTTCACCATTTTAGCCAAGATGAGCCTTCCCAGCGTCCCCGTCTTCCTAGAG
GTTTCTGGCCAGTTTGATGTTGAGTTCCGGCTTGCCGCGGCCTGCCGCAATGGAAACATCTATATTCTGA
GAAGAGACTCCAAGCACCCCAAGTACTGCATCGAGCTGAGCGCCCAGCCTGTGGGACTTATCCGGGTACA
CAAGGTCCTAGTGGTGGGCAGCACCCAAGACAGCCTGCATGGCTTCACCCACAAGGGGAAGAAGCTGTGG
ACAGTGCAGATGCCCGCAGCCATCCTGACCATGAACCTCCTGGAGCAGCATTCCCGGGGCCTGCAGGCCG
TCATGGCTGGGCTGGCCAATGGAGAGGTCCGCATTTATCGTGACAAGGCCCTGCTCAATGTCATCCACAC
CCCGGATGCAGTGACCAGCCTTTGCTTTGGCCGGTACGGGCGGGAGGACAACACCCTCATCATGACCACT
CGAGGTGGTGGCCTGATCATCAAGATCCTGAAGCGTACAGCAGTGTTTGTAGAGGGAGGAAGTGAGGTGG
GTCCCCCACCAGCCCAGGCCATGAAACTCAATGTGCCCCGAAAGACCCGGCTTTACGTGGATCAGACACT
GCGAGAGCGGGAGGCTGGCACCGCCATGCACCGGGCCTTCCAGACAGACCTATACCTGCTGCGCCTACGT
GCTGCCCGCGCCTACCTGCAGGCCCTCGAGTCCAGCCTGAGCCCCCTGTCCACGACAGCCCGAGAGCCAC
TCAAGCTGCACGCCGTGGTTCAGGGCCTTGGCCCCACCTTTAAGCTCACACTTCACCTGCAGAACACCTC
AACAACCCGTCCTGTCCTGGGGCTGCTGGTCTGCTTCCTGTACAACGAGGCGCTCTATTCCCTGCCCCGG
GCCTTCTTCAAGGTACCCTTGCTGGTGCCAGGGCTCAACTACCCCCTGGAGACCTTTGTGGAGAGTCTCA
GTAACAAGGGCATCTCAGACATCATCAAGGTGCTGGTGCTTCGAGAAGGCCAAAGTGCACCCCTGCTGAG
TGCCCACGTCAACATGCCTGGGAGCGAGGGGCTGGCGGCCGCCTGAGAATTCTGCAGTCGACGGTACCGC
GGGCCCGGGATCCACCGGATCTAGATAACTGATCATAATCAGCCATACCACATTTGTAGAGGTTTTACTT
GCTTTAAAAAACCTCCCACACCTCCCCCTGAACCTGAAACATAAAATGAATGCAATTGTTGTTGTTAACT
TGTTTATTGCAGCTTATAATGGTTACAAATAAAGCAATAGCATCACAAATTTCACAAATAAAGCATTTTT
TTCACTGCATTCTAGTTGTGGTTTGTCCAAACTCATCAATGTATCTTAACGCGTAAATTGTAAGCGTTAA
TATTTTGTTAAAATTCGCGTTAAATTTTTGTTAAATCAGCTCATTTTTTAACCAATAGGCCGAAATCGGC
AAAATCCCTTATAAATCAAAAGAATAGACCGAGATAGGGT
[37 nt withheld, positions 3541-3577]
AAAGAACGTGGACTCCAACGTCAAAGG
[49 nt withheld, positions 3605-3653]
T
[91 nt withheld, positions 3655-3745]
G
[124 nt withheld, positions 3747-3870]
CAGGTGGCACTTTTCGGGGAAATGTGCGCGGAACCCCTATTTGTTTATTTTTCTAAATACATTCAAATAT
GTATCCGCTCATGAGACAATAACCCTGATAAATGCTTCAATAATATTGAAAAAGGAAGAGTCCTGAGGCG
GAAAGAACCAGCTGTGGAATGTGTGTCAGTTAGGGTGTGGAAAGTCCCCAGGCTCCCCAGCAGGCAGAAG
TATGCAAAGCATGCATCTCAATTAGTCAGCAACCAGGTGTGGAAAGTCCCCAGGCTCCCCAGCAGGCAGA
AGTATGCAAAGCATGCATCTCAATTAGTCAGCAACCATAGTCCCGCCCCTAACTCCGCCCATCCCGCCCC
TAACTCCGCCCAGTTCCGCCCATTCTCCGCCCCATGGCTGACTAATTTTTTTTATTTATGCAGAGGCCGA
GGCCGCCTCGGCCTCTGAGCTATTCCAGAAGTAGTGAGGAGGCTTTTTTGGAGGCCTAGGCTTTTGCAAA
GATCGATCAAGAGACAGGATGAGGATCGTTTCGCATGATTGAACAAGATGGATTGCACGCAGGTTCTCCG
GCCGCTTGGGTGGAGAGGCTATTCGGCTATGACTGGGCACAACAGACAATCGGCTGCTCTGATGCCGCCG
TGTTCCGGCTGTCAGCGCAGGGGCGCCCGGTTCTTTTTGTCAAGACCGACCTGTCCGGTGCCCTGAATGA
ACTGCAAGACGAGGCAGCGCGGCTATCGTGGCTGGCCACGACGGGCGTTCCTTGCGCAGCTGTGCTCGAC
GTTGTCACTGAAGCGGGAAGGGACTGGCTGCTATTGGGCGAAGTGCCGGGGCAGGATCTCCTGTCATCTC
ACCTTGCTCCTGCCGAGAAAGTATCCATCATGGCTGATGCAATGCGGCGGCTGCATACGCTTGATCCGGC
TACCTGCCCATTCGACCACCAAGCGAAACATCGCATCGAGCGAGCACGTACTCGGATGGAAGCCGGTCTT
GTCGATCAGGATGATCTGGACGAAGAGCATCAGGGGCTCGCGCCAGCCGAACTGTTCGCCAGGCTCAAGG
CGAGCATGCCCGACGGCGAGGATCTCGTCGTGACCCATGGCGATGCCTGCTTGCCGAATATCATGGTGGA
AAATGGCCGCTTTTCTGGATTCATCGACTGTGGCCGGCTGGGTGTGGCGGACCGCTATCAGGACATAGCG
TTGGCTACCCGTGATATTGCTGAAGAGCTTGGCGGCGAATGGGCTGACCGCTTCCTCGTGCTTTACGGTA
TCGCCGCTCCCGATTCGCAGCGCATCGCCTTCTATCGCCTTCTTGACGAGTTCTTCTGAGCGGGACTCTG
GGGTTCGAAATGACCGACCAAGCGACGCCCAACCTGCCATCACGAGATTTCGATTCCACCGCCGCCTTCT
ATGAAAGGTTGGGCTTCGGAATCGTTTTCCGGGACGCCGGCTGGATGATCCTCCAGCGCGGGGATCTCAT
GCTGGAGTTCTTCGCCCACCCTAGGGGGAGGCTAACTGAAACACGGAAGGAGACAATACCGGAAGGAACC
CGCGCTATGACGGCAATAAAAAGACAGAATAAAACGCACGGTGTTGGGTCGTTTGTTCATAAACGCGGGG
TTCGGTCCCAGGGCTGGCACTCTGTCGATACCCCACCGAGACCCCATTGGGGCCAATACGCCCGCGTTTC
TTCCTTTTCCCCACCCCACCCCCCAAGTTCGGGTGAAGGCCCAGGGCTCGCAGCCAACGTCGGGGCGGCA
GGCCCTGCCATAGCCTCAGGTTACTCATATATACTTTAGATTGATTTAAAACTTCATTTTTAATTTAAAA
GGATCTAGGTGAAGATCCTTTTTGATAATCTCATGACCAAAATCCCTTAACGTGAGTTTTCGTTCCACTG
AGCGTCAGACCCCGTAGAAAAGATCAAAGGATCTTCTTGAGATCCTTTTTTTCTGCGCGTAATCTGCTGC
TTGCAAACAAAAAAACCACCGCTACCAGCGGTGGTTTGTTTGCCGGATCAAGAGCTACCAACTCTTTTTC
CGAAGGTAACTGGCTTCAGCAGAGCGCAGATACCAAATACTGTTCTTCTAGTGTAGCCGTAGTTAGGCCA
CCACTTCAAGAACTCTGTAGCACCGCCTACATACCTCGCTCTGCTAATCCTGTTACCAGTGGCTGCTGCC
AGTGGCGATAAGTCGTGTCTTACCGGGTTGGACTCAAGACGATAGTTACCGGATAAGGCGCAGCGGTCGG
GCTGAACGGGGGGTTCGTGCACACAGCCCAGCTTGGAGCGAACGACCTACACCGAACTGAGATACCTACA
GCGTGAGCTATGAGAAAGCGCCACGCTTCCCGAAGGGAGAAAGGCGGACAGGTATCCGGTAAGCGGCAGG
GTCGGAACAGGAGAGCGCACGAGGGAGCTTCCAGGGGGAAACGCCTGGTATCTTTATAGTCCTGTCGGGT
TTCGCCACCTCTGACTTGAGCGTCGATTTTTGTGATGCTCGTCAGGGGGGCGGAGCCTATGGAAAAACGC
CAGCAACGCGGCCTTTTTACGGTTCCTGGCCTTTTGCTGGCCTTTTGCTCACATGTTCTTTCCTGCGTTA
TCCCCTGATTCTGTGGATAACCGTATTACCGCCATGCAT
Features (pLannotate 1.2.2; 15 found; start..end, strand, type, name):
     61..364     +  enhancer       CMV enhancer: human cytomegalovirus immediate early enhancer
    365..568     +  promoter       CMV promoter: human cytomegalovirus (CMV) immediate early promoter
    613..1329    +  CDS            EGFP: EGFP is a basic (constitutively fluorescent) green fluorescent protein published in 1996, derived from Aequorea victoria. It is reported to be a rapidly-maturing weak dimer with moderate acid sensitivity.
   1345..3123    +  CDS            BBS1: BBS1_HUMAN - Also known as BBS2L2. Experimental evidence at protein level: Swiss-Prot protein existence level 1. The BBSome complex is thought to function as a coat complex required for sorting of specific membrane proteins to the primary cilia. The BBSome complex is required for ciliogenesis but is dispensable for centriolar satellite function. This ciliogenic function is mediated in part by the Rab8 GDP/GTP exchange factor, which localizes to the basal body and contacts the BBSome. Rab8(GTP) enters the primary cilium and promotes extension of the ciliary membrane. Firstly the BBSome associat
   3127..3163    +  misc_feature   MCS (fragment): multiple cloning site
   3180..3264    +  CDS            large T antigen (fragment): large T antigen from SV40 (simian virus 40)
   3287..3408    +  polyA_signal   SV40 poly(A) signal: SV40 polyadenylation signal
   3442..3870    -  rep_origin     f1 ori (sequence partly withheld): f1 bacteriophage origin of replication; arrow indicates direction of (+) strand synthesis
   3897..4001    +  promoter       AmpR promoter: bla
   4003..4360    +  promoter       SV40 promoter: SV40 enhancer and early promoter
   4395..5189    +  CDS            NeoR/KanR: aminoglycoside phosphotransferase from Tn5; aph(3')-II (or nptII); confers resistance to neomycin, kanamycin, and G418 (Geneticin®)
   5210..5362    +  CDS            ble (fragment): BLE_KLEPN - Experimental evidence at protein level: Swiss-Prot protein existence level 1. Binding protein with a strong affinity to the bleomycin family of antibiotics. Binds to CL990; an antimitotic-antibiotic compound. From Klebsiella pneumoniae.
   5421..5468    +  polyA_signal   HSV TK poly(A) signal: herpes simplex virus thymidine kinase polyadenylation signal (Cole and Stacy, 1985)
   5559..5575    -  polyA_signal   bGH poly(A) signal (fragment): bovine growth hormone polyadenylation signal
   5797..6385    +  rep_origin     ori: high-copy-number ColE1/pMB1/pBR322/pUC origin of replication
