[The description below was written by a language model from this plasmid's Addgene catalogue record and pLannotate feature annotations shown in this document.]
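Description:
pEGFP-C1-BBS1 is a mammalian expression plasmid built on the Clontech pEGFP-C1 backbone and carrying the human BBS1 coding sequence (1,779 bp) fused in frame to the C-terminus of EGFP, so that the encoded protein bears an N-terminal EGFP tag. The full sequenced construct is about 6.5 kb. Transcription of the fusion is driven by the human cytomegalovirus immediate early enhancer and promoter and terminated by the SV40 polyadenylation signal located just downstream of the remaining multiple cloning site. The insert was introduced by restriction cloning, with a BglII/BamHI junction at the 5′ end that was destroyed and an EcoRI site retained at the 3′ end.

The plasmid is propagated in E. coli at high copy number from a ColE1/pUC-type origin and also carries an f1 origin, which allows single-stranded DNA production. A single NeoR/KanR (Tn5 aminoglycoside phosphotransferase) gene serves both hosts. A bacterial bla-type promoter expresses it for kanamycin selection in bacteria, while the adjacent SV40 enhancer/early promoter and the HSV TK polyadenylation signal allow G418 selection of stably transfected mammalian cells. The short large T antigen, ble and bGH poly(A) matches in the annotation are fragments of backbone sequence rather than functional elements.

BBS1 is a subunit of the BBSome, a complex thought to act as a coat for sorting specific membrane proteins to primary cilia. The stated purpose is simply expression of EGFP-tagged BBS1 in mammalian cells. Such a fusion would suit fluorescence imaging of BBS1 localization or GFP-based detection and pull-down of its binding partners, though the record does not specify particular applications.
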