Addgene plasmid #218711: pEGFP-C1-BBS1
Purpose: Expresses N-terminally EGFP-tagged BBS1 in mammalian cells
Depositing lab: Kazuhisa Nakayama. Depositing organization: Kyoto University, Graduate School of Pharmaceutical Sciences.
Backbone
  Vector backbone: pEGFP-C1
  Backbone manufacturer: Clontech
  Backbone size w/o insert (bp): 4731
  Vector type: Mammalian Expression
  Selectable markers: Neomycin (select with G418)
Growth in bacteria
  Bacterial resistance: Kanamycin, 50 μg/mL
  Growth temperature: 37°C
  Growth strain: DH5alpha
  Copy number: High Copy
Gene/Insert
  Gene/Insert name: BBS1
  Species: H. sapiens (human)
  Insert size (bp): 1779
  Entrez Gene: BBS1 (a.k.a. BBS2L2)
  Promoter: CMV
  Tag / fusion protein: EGFP (N terminal on backbone)
  Cloning method: Restriction Enzyme; 5′ cloning site BglII/BamHI (destroyed during cloning); 3′ cloning site EcoRI (not destroyed)
  Sequencing primers: 5′ CTGAGCAAAGACCCCAACGAG; 3′ GAAATTTGTGATGCTATTGC
Terms and licenses: Academic/Nonprofit Terms; Industry Terms: Not Available to Industry
How to cite: pEGFP-C1-BBS1 was a gift from Kazuhisa Nakayama (Addgene plasmid # 218711 ; http://n2t.net/addgene:218711 ; RRID:Addgene_218711)
